>Addgene plasmid #144712 | TFORF3236 | addgene full sequence | sequence record 404336 | Addgene NGS Result
TTAATGTAGTCTTATGCAATACTCTTGTAGTCTTGCAACATGGTAACGATGAGTTAGCAACATGCCTTAC
AAGGAGAGAAAAAGCACCGTGCATGCCGATTGGTGGAAGTAAGGTGGTACGATCGTGCCTTATTAGGAAG
GCAACAGACGGGTCTGACATGGATTGGACGAACCACTGAATTGCCGCATTGCAGAGATATTGTATTTAAG
TGCCTAGCTCGATACATAAACGGGTCTCTCTGGTTAGACCAGATCTGAGCCTGGGAGCTCTCTGGCTAAC
TAGGGAACCCACTGCTTAAGCCTCAATAAAGCTTGCCTTGAGTGCTTCAAGTAGTGTGTGCCCGTCTGTT
GTGTGACTCTGGTAACTAGAGATCCCTCAGACCCTTTTAGTCAGTGTGGAAAATCTCTAGCAGTGGCGCC
CGAACAGGGACTTGAAAGCGAAAGGGAAACCAGAGGAGCTCTCTCGACGCAGGACTCGGCTTGCTGAAGC
GCGCACGGCAAGAGGCGAGGGGCGGCGACTGGTGAGTACGCCAAAAATTTTGACTAGCGGAGGCTAGAAG
GAGAGAGATGGGTGCGAGAGCGTCAGTATTAAGCGGGGGAGAATTAGATCGCGATGGGAAAAAATTCGGT
TAAGGCCAGGGGGAAAGAAAAAATATAAATTAAAACATATAGTATGGGCAAGCAGGGAGCTAGAACGATT
CGCAGTTAATCCTGGCCTGTTAGAAACATCAGAAGGCTGTAGACAAATACTGGGACAGCTACAACCATCC
CTTCAGACAGGATCAGAAGAACTTAGATCATTATATAATACAGTAGCAACCCTCTATTGTGTGCATCAAA
GGATAGAGATAAAAGACACCAAGGAAGCTTTAGACAAGATAGAGGAAGAGCAAAACAAAAGTAAGACCAC
CGCACAGCAAGCGGCCGCTGATCTTCAGACCTGGAGGAGGAGATATGAGGGACAATTGGAGAAGTGAATT
ATATAAATATAAAGTAGTAAAAATTGAACCATTAGGAGTAGCACCCACCAAGGCAAAGAGAAGAGTGGTG
CAGAGAGAAAAAAGAGCAGTGGGAATAGGAGCTTTGTTCCTTGGGTTCTTGGGAGCAGCAGGAAGCACTA
TGGGCGCAGCGTCAATGACGCTGACGGTACAGGCCAGACAATTATTGTCTGGTATAGTGCAGCAGCAGAA
CAATTTGCTGAGGGCTATTGAGGCGCAACAGCATCTGTTGCAACTCACAGTCTGGGGCATCAAGCAGCTC
CAGGCAAGAATCCTGGCTGTGGAAAGATACCTAAAGGATCAACAGCTCCTGGGGATTTGGGGTTGCTCTG
GAAAACTCATTTGCACCACTGCTGTGCCTTGGAATGCTAGTTGGAGTAATAAATCTCTGGAACAGATTTG
GAATCACACGACCTGGATGGAGTGGGACAGAGAAATTAACAATTACACAAGCTTAATACACTCCTTAATT
GAAGAATCGCAAAACCAGCAAGAAAAGAATGAACAAGAATTATTGGAATTAGATAAATGGGCAAGTTTGT
GGAATTGGTTTAACATAACAAATTGGCTGTGGTATATAAAATTATTCATAATGATAGTAGGAGGCTTGGT
AGGTTTAAGAATAGTTTTTGCTGTACTTTCTATAGTGAATAGAGTTAGGCAGGGATATTCACCATTATCG
TTTCAGACCCACCTCCCAACCCCGAGGGGACCCATGCATTGCATCTCAATTAGTCAGCAACCAGGTGTGG
AAAGTCCCCAGGCTCCCCAGCAGGCAGAAGTATGCAAAGCATGCGTCTCAATTAGTCAGCAACCATAGTC
CCGCCCCTAACTCCGCCCATCCCGCCCCTAACTCCGCCCAGTTCCGCCCATTCTCCGCCCCATGGCTGAC
TAATTTTTTTTATTTATGCAGAGGCCGAGGCCGCCTCGGCCTCTGAGCTATTCCAGAAGTAGTGAGGAGG
CTTTTTTGGAGGCCTAGGCTTTTGCAAAAAGCTTTCTAGAGGTACCACCGGAGCTTACCATGACCGAGTA
CAAGCCCACGGTGCGCCTCGCCACCCGCGACGACGTCCCCAGGGCCGTACGCACCCTCGCCGCCGCGTTC
GCCGACTACCCCGCCACGCGCCACACCGTCGATCCGGACCGCCACATCGAGCGGGTCACCGAGCTGCAAG
AACTCTTCCTCACGCGCGTCGGGCTCGACATCGGCAAGGTGTGGGTCGCGGACGACGGCGCCGCCGTGGC
GGTCTGGACCACGCCGGAGAGCGTCGAAGCGGGGGCGGTGTTCGCCGAGATCGGCCCGCGCATGGCCGAG
TTGAGCGGTTCCCGGCTGGCCGCGCAGCAACAGATGGAAGGCCTCCTGGCGCCGCACCGGCCCAAGGAGC
CCGCGTGGTTCCTGGCCACCGTCGGCGTCTCGCCCGACCACCAGGGCAAGGGTCTGGGCAGCGCCGTCGT
GCTCCCCGGAGTGGAGGCGGCCGAGCGCGCCGGGGTGCCCGCCTTCCTGGAGACCTCCGCGCCCCGCAAC
CTCCCCTTCTACGAGCGGCTCGGCTTCACCGTCACCGCCGACGTCGAGGTGCCCGAAGGACCGCGCACCT
GGTGCATGACCCGCAAGCCCGGTGCCAGTTAACGAATTCTAGATCTTGAGACAAATGGCAGTATTCATCC
ACAATTTTAAAAGAAAAGGGGGGATTGGGGGGTACAGTGCAGGGGAAAGAATAGTAGACATAATAGCAAC
AGACATACAAACTAAAGAATTACAAAAACAAATTACAAAAATTCAAAATTTTCGGGTTTATTACAGGGAC
AGCAGAGATCCACTTTGGCGCCGGCTCGAGGCCTGCAGGTGCAAAGATGGATAAAGTTTTAAACAGAGAG
GAATCTTTGCAGCTAATGGACCTTCTAGGTCTTGAAAGGAGTGGGAATTGGCTCCGGTGCCCGTCAGTGG
GCAGAGCGCACATCGCCCACAGTCCCCGAGAAGTTGGGGGGAGGGGTCGGCAATTGAACCGGTGCCTAGA
GAAGGTGGCGCGGGGTAAACTGGGAAAGTGATGTCGTGTACTGGCTCCGCCTTTTTCCCGAGGGTGGGGG
AGAACCGTATATAAGTGCAGTAGTCGCCGTGAACGTTCTTTTTCGCAACGGGTTTGCCGCCAGAACACAG
GTAAGTGCCGTGTGTGGTTCCCGCGGGCCTGGCCTCTTTACGGGTTATGGCCCTTGCGTGCCTTGAATTA
CTTCCACCTGGCTGCAGTACGTGATTCTTGATCCCGAGCTTCGGGTTGGAAGTGGGTGGGAGAGTTCGAG
GCCTTGCGCTTAAGGAGCCCCTTCGCCTCGTGCTTGAGTTGAGGCCTGGCCTGGGCGCTGGGGCCGCCGC
GTGCGAATCTGGTGGCACCTTCGCGCCTGTCTCGCTGCTTTCGATAAGTCTCTAGCCATTTAAAATTTTT
GATGACCTGCTGCGACGCTTTTTTTCTGGCAAGATAGTCTTGTAAATGCGGGCCAAGATCTGCACACTGG
TATTTCGGTTTTTGGGGCCGCGGGCGGCGACGGGGCCCGTGCGTCCCAGCGCACATGTTCGGCGAGGCGG
GGCCTGCGAGCGCGGCCACCGAGAATCGGACGGGGGTAGTCTCAAGCTGGCCGGCCTGCTCTGGTGCCTG
GCCTCGCGCCGCCGTGTATCGCCCCGCCCTGGGCGGCAAGGCTGGCCCGGTCGGCACCAGTTGCGTGAGC
GGAAAGATGGCCGCTTCCCGGCCCTGCTGCAGGGAGCTCAAAATGGAGGACGCGGCGCTCGGGAGAGCGG
GCGGGTGAGTCACCCACACAAAGGAAAAGGGCCTTTCCGTCCTCAGCCGTCGCTTCATGTGACTCCACGG
AGTACCGGGCGCCGTCCAGGCACCTCGATTAGTTCTCGAGCTTTTGGAGTACGTCGTCTTTAGGTTGGGG
GGAGGGGTTTTATGCGATGGAGTTTCCCCACACTGAGTGGGTGGAGACTGAAGTTAGGCCAGCTTGGCAC
TTGATGTAATTCTCCTTGGAATTTGCCCTTTTTGAGTTTGGATCTTGGTTCATTCTCAAGCCTCAGACAG
TGGTTCAAAGTTTTTTTCTTCCATTTCAGGTGTCGTGAGGCTAGCATCGATTGATCAACAAGTTTGTACA
AAAAAGTTGGCACCATGGAGAACGAAAAGGAAAATCTCTTTTGTGAGCCACATAAAAGGGGACTAATGAA
AACACCTCTGAAAGAATCCACCACAGCAAATATCGTGTTGGCAGAGATCCAGCCTGACTTTGGCCCTTTA
ACCACACCTACCAAGCCCAAGGAAGGCTCTCAGGGAGAGCCGTGGACACCGACAGCCAACCTGAAAATGC
TCATCAGTGCTGTGAGCCCTGAGATCCGCAACAGAGATCAGAAAAGGGGTTTGTTTGACAACAGAAGTGG
ATTACCTGAGGCCAAAGACTGTATACACGAACACTTATCTGGAGATGAATTTGAGAAATCCCAACCAAGT
CGAAAAGAGAAAAGTTTAGGATTATTGTGTCATAAGTTCTTAGCACGATATCCTAATTATCCCAACCCTG
CTGTGAATAATGACATCTGCCTTGACGAAGTGGCAGAGGAACTTAATGTTGAACGTCGACGCATTTACGA
TATCGTGAACGTCCTAGAGAGTTTACATATGGTGAGCCGCCTCGCCAAAAACAGGTACACTTGGCACGGG
CGACACAATCTCAACAAAACCCTTGGCACCTTGAAGAGCATCGGGGAGGAGAATAAGTACGCCGAGCAGA
TTATGATGATCAAAAAGAAAGAATATGAGCAAGAGTTTGACTTTATTAAGAGTTACAGTATAGAGGATCA
TATCATCAAATCAAACACTGGCCCAAATGGACACCCAGACATGTGTTTTGTGGAACTCCCTGGAGTGGAA
TTTCGGGCAGCTTCTGTAAACAGCCGCAAAGACAAGTCTTTAAGGGTAATGAGCCAGAAATTTGTGATGC
TGTTTTTGGTGTCAACGCCTCAGATAGTAAGCCTAGAAGTTGCTGCCAAGATTTTAATTGGGGAGGACCA
TGTGGAAGATTTGGATAAAAGCAAGTTTAAAACAAAAATTAGGAGGTTGTATGATATAGCTAATGTTCTG
AGTAGCCTGGATCTTATCAAGAAAGTTCATGTTACAGAGGAAAGAGGCCGAAAACCAGCTTTCAAATGGA
CCGGCCCAGAAATCAGTCCAAATACCAGTGGCTCCAGCCCAGTCATTCATTTTACTCCCTCTGATTTGGA
GGTGAGACGGTCTTCAAAAGAGAACTGTGCCAAAAACCTCTTTTCCACACGTGGGAAACCAAACTTTACT
CGACACCCATCTCTTATCAAATTGGTAAAGAGTATAGAAAGTGATCGGAGAAAGATAAATTCTGCGCCCA
GTAGCCCTATCAAGACCAACAAAGCTGAGAGTTCTCAGAATTCTGCACCCTTCCCAAGTAAAATGGCTCA
GCTCGCAGCTATTTGTAAAATGCAGTTAGAAGAGCAATCAAGTGAATCCAGACAGAAAGTGAAAGTACAG
CTGGCAAGATCTGGACCCTGCAAACCAGTAGCCCCTCTGGACCCCCCAGTGAATGCTGAGATGGAGCTGA
CAGCACCGTCCCTCATCCAGCCCCTGGGAATGGTTCCCCTGATCCCCAGCCCCTTGTCATCAGCAGTGCC
CCTGATCCTACCTCAGGCCCCTTCAGGCCCATCCTATGCCATCTACCTGCAGCCCACTCAAGCCCACCAA
AGTGTGACCCCACCCCAAGGCCTGAGCCCAACGGTGTGCACCACCCACTCTTCTAAAGCTACTGGCTCAA
AAGACTCCACAGATGCCACCACTGAGAAGGCAGCCAATGATACCTCAAAGGCCAGTGCCTCTACCAGGCC
TGGAAGCTTGCTGCCAGCACCAGAGAGGCAAGGGGCAAAGAGCCGAACCAGGGAGCCAGCTGGAGAAAGA
GGCTCAAAGAGGGCAAGCATGCTCGAGGACAGTGGTTCCAAAAAGAAATTTAAAGAGGACCTAAAAGGAC
TTGAAAATGTCTCCGCAACCTTGTTCCCATCAGGATACCTAATCCCTCTCACGCAGTGCTCATCCCTGGG
GGCAGAGTCCATTTTGTCTGGTAAAGAAAACTCAAGTGCTCTTTCCCCAAACCACAGGATTTACAGCTCC
CCAATTGCAGGTGTTATTCCAGTGACATCATCTGAACTCACTGCTGTTAATTTTCCCTCTTTTCATGTAA
CACCGTTGAAGCTAATGGTCTCACCAACTTCCGTGGCAGCCGTACCTGTCGGGAACAGCCCGGCTCTCGC
TTCAAGCCACCCTGTTCCCATCCAGAACCCAAGCTCAGCCATTGTAAACTTCACCCTGCAGCACCTGGGA
CTCATCTCACCCAATGTGCAGTTGTCTGCCAGCCCTGGGTCTGGAATCGTTCCTGTGTCTCCAAGAATAG
AGTCTGTTAATGTCGCACCAGAAAATGCAGGCACTCAGCAAGGAAGGGCCACCAACTATGACTCACCAGT
CCCAGGCCAGAGCCAGCCAAATGGACAATCAGTTGCTGTGACAGGGGCACAACAGCCTGTTCCTGTGACA
CCCAAAGGGTCACAATTAGTGGCCGAAAGTTTCTTCCGTACCCCAGGTGGACCCACCAAGCCAACCAGCT
CATCCTGCATGGATTTTGAGGGTGCTAATAAAACCTCCTTAGGAACTCTCTTTGTCCCACAGCGAAAACT
GGAAGTCTCAACAGAGGATGTCCATTTGCCAACTTTCTTGTACAAAGTGGTTGATATCGGTAAGCCTATC
CCTAACCCTCTCCTCGGTCTCGATTCTACGTAGTAATGAACTAGTCCGTAACTTGAAAGTATTTCGATTT
CTTGGCTTTATATATCTTGTGGAAAGGACGACGCAAATGTGTGCATCGCACGTCTACGCGTTAAGTCGAC
AATCAACCTCTGGATTACAAAATTTGTGAAAGATTGACTGGTATTCTTAACTATGTTGCTCCTTTTACGC
TATGTGGATACGCTGCTTTAATGCCTTTGTATCATGCTATTGCTTCCCGTATGGCTTTCATTTTCTCCTC
CTTGTATAAATCCTGGTTGCTGTCTCTTTATGAGGAGTTGTGGCCCGTTGTCAGGCAACGTGGCGTGGTG
TGCACTGTGTTTGCTGACGCAACCCCCACTGGTTGGGGCATTGCCACCACCTGTCAGCTCCTTTCCGGGA
CTTTCGCTTTCCCCCTCCCTATTGCCACGGCGGAACTCATCGCCGCCTGCCTTGCCCGCTGCTGGACAGG
GGCTCGGCTGTTGGGCACTGACAATTCCGTGGTGTTGTCGGGGAAATCATCGTCCTTTCCTTGGCTGCTC
GCCTGTGTTGCCACCTGGATTCTGCGCGGGACGTCCTTCTGCTACGTCCCTTCGGCCCTCAATCCAGCGG
ACCTTCCTTCCCGCGGCCTGCTGCCGGCTCTGCGGCCTCTTCCGCGTCTTCGCCTTCGCCCTCAGACGAG
TCGGATCTCCCTTTGGGCCGCCTCCCCGCGTCGACTTTAAGACCAATGACTTACAAGGCAGCTGTAGATC
TTAGCCACTTTTTAAAAGAAAAGGGGGGACTGGAAGGGCTAATTCACTCCCAACGAAGACAAGATCTGCT
TTTTGCTTGTACTGGGTCTCTCTGGTTAGACCAGATCTGAGCCTGGGAGCTCTCTGGCTAACTAGGGAAC
CCACTGCTTAAGCCTCAATAAAGCTTGCCTTGAGTGCTTCAAGTAGTGTGTGCCCGTCTGTTGTGTGACT
CTGGTAACTAGAGATCCCTCAGACCCTTTTAGTCAGTGTGGAAAATCTCTAGCAGTACGTATAGTAGTTC
ATGTCATCTTATTATTCAGTATTTATAACTTGCAAAGAAATGAATATCAGAGAGTGAGAGGAACTTGTTT
ATTGCAGCTTATAATGGTTACAAATAAAGCAATAGCATCACAAATTTCACAAATAAAGCATTTTTTTCAC
TGCATTCTAGTTGTGGTTTGTCCAAACTCATCAATGTATCTTATCATGTCTGGCTCTAGCTATCCCGCCC
CTAACTCCGCCCATCCCGCCCCTAACTCCGCCCAGTTCCGCCCATTCTCCGCCCCATGGCTGACTAATTT
TTTTTATTTATGCAGAGGCCGAGGCCGCCTCGGCCTCTGAGCTATTCCAGAAGTAGTGAGGAGGCTTTTT
TGGAGGCCTAGGGACGTACCCAATTCGCCCTATAGTGAGTCGTATTACGCGCGCTCACTGGCCGTCGTTT
TACAACGTCGTGACTGGGAAAACCCTGGCGTTACCCAACTTAATCGCCTTGCAGCACATCCCCCTTTCGC
CAGCTGGCGTAATAGCGAAGAGGCCCGCACCGATCGCCCTTCCCAACAGTTGCGCAGCCTGAATGGCGAA
TGGG
[124 nt withheld, positions 8405-8528]
C
[91 nt withheld, positions 8530-8620]
A
[49 nt withheld, positions 8622-8670]
CCTTTGACGTTGGAGTCCACGTTCTTT
[37 nt withheld, positions 8698-8734]
ACCCTATCTCGGTCTATTCTTTTGATTTATAAGGGATTTTGCCGATTTCGGCCTATTGGTTAAAAAATGA
GCTGATTTAACAAAAATTTAACGCGAATTTTAACAAAATATTAACGCTTACAATTTAGGTGGCACTTTTC
GGGGAAATGTGCGCGGAACCCCTATTTGTTTATTTTTCTAAATACATTCAAATATGTATCCGCTCATGAG
ACAATAACCCTGATAAATGCTTCAATAATATTGAAAAAGGAAGAGTATGAGTATTCAACATTTCCGTGTC
GCCCTTATTCCCTTTTTTGCGGCATTTTGCCTTCCTGTTTTTGCTCACCCAGAAACGCTGGTGAAAGTAA
AAGATGCTGAAGATCAGTTGGGTGCACGAGTGGGTTACATCGAACTGGATCTCAACAGCGGTAAGATCCT
TGAGAGTTTTCGCCCCGAAGAACGTTTTCCAATGATGAGCACTTTTAAAGTTCTGCTATGTGGCGCGGTA
TTATCCCGTATTGACGCCGGGCAAGAGCAACTCGGTCGCCGCATACACTATTCTCAGAATGACTTGGTTG
AGTACTCACCAGTCACAGAAAAGCATCTTACGGATGGCATGACAGTAAGAGAATTATGCAGTGCTGCCAT
AACCATGAGTGATAACACTGCGGCCAACTTACTTCTGACAACGATCGGAGGACCGAAGGAGCTAACCGCT
TTTTTGCACAACATGGGGGATCATGTAACTCGCCTTGATCGTTGGGAACCGGAGCTGAATGAAGCCATAC
CAAACGACGAGCGTGACACCACGATGCCTGTAGCAATGGCAACAACGTTGCGCAAACTATTAACTGGCGA
ACTACTTACTCTAGCTTCCCGGCAACAATTAATAGACTGGATGGAGGCGGATAAAGTTGCAGGACCACTT
CTGCGCTCGGCCCTTCCGGCTGGCTGGTTTATTGCTGATAAATCTGGAGCCGGTGAGCGTGGGTCTCGCG
GTATCATTGCAGCACTGGGGCCAGATGGTAAGCCCTCCCGTATCGTAGTTATCTACACGACGGGGAGTCA
GGCAACTATGGATGAACGAAATAGACAGATCGCTGAGATAGGTGCCTCACTGATTAAGCATTGGTAACTG
TCAGACCAAGTTTACTCATATATACTTTAGATTGATTTAAAACTTCATTTTTAATTTAAAAGGATCTAGG
TGAAGATCCTTTTTGATAATCTCATGACCAAAATCCCTTAACGTGAGTTTTCGTTCCACTGAGCGTCAGA
CCCCGTAGAAAAGATCAAAGGATCTTCTTGAGATCCTTTTTTTCTGCGCGTAATCTGCTGCTTGCAAACA
AAAAAACCACCGCTACCAGCGGTGGTTTGTTTGCCGGATCAAGAGCTACCAACTCTTTTTCCGAAGGTAA
CTGGCTTCAGCAGAGCGCAGATACCAAATACTGTTCTTCTAGTGTAGCCGTAGTTAGGCCACCACTTCAA
GAACTCTGTAGCACCGCCTACATACCTCGCTCTGCTAATCCTGTTACCAGTGGCTGCTGCCAGTGGCGAT
AAGTCGTGTCTTACCGGGTTGGACTCAAGACGATAGTTACCGGATAAGGCGCAGCGGTCGGGCTGAACGG
GGGGTTCGTGCACACAGCCCAGCTTGGAGCGAACGACCTACACCGAACTGAGATACCTACAGCGTGAGCT
ATGAGAAAGCGCCACGCTTCCCGAAGGGAGAAAGGCGGACAGGTATCCGGTAAGCGGCAGGGTCGGAACA
GGAGAGCGCACGAGGGAGCTTCCAGGGGGAAACGCCTGGTATCTTTATAGTCCTGTCGGGTTTCGCCACC
TCTGACTTGAGCGTCGATTTTTGTGATGCTCGTCAGGGGGGCGGAGCCTATGGAAAAACGCCAGCAACGC
GGCCTTTTTACGGTTCCTGGCCTTTTGCTGGCCTTTTGCTCACATGTTCTTTCCTGCGTTATCCCCTGAT
TCTGTGGATAACCGTATTACCGCCTTTGAGTGAGCTGATACCGCTCGCCGCAGCCGAACGACCGAGCGCA
GCGAGTCAGTGAGCGAGGAAGCGGAAGAGCGCCCAATACGCAAACCGCCTCTCCCCGCGCGTTGGCCGAT
TCATTAATGCAGCTGGCACGACAGGTTTCCCGACTGGAAAGCGGGCAGTGAGCGCAACGCAATTAATGTG
AGTTAGCTCACTCATTAGGCACCCCAGGCTTTACACTTTATGCTTCCGGCTCGTATGTTGTGTGGAATTG
TGAGCGGATAACAATTTCACACAGGAAACAGCTATGACCATGATTACGCCAAGCGCGCAATTAACCCTCA
CTAAAGGGAACAAAAGCTGGAGCTGCAAGC
Features (pLannotate 1.2.2; 34 found; start..end, strand, type, name):
      5..231     +  promoter       RSV promoter: Rous sarcoma virus enhancer/promoter
    232..412     +  LTR            5' LTR (truncated): truncated 5' long terminal repeat (LTR) from HIV-1
    459..584     +  misc_feature   HIV-1 Ψ: packaging signal of human immunodeficiency virus type 1
    568..931     +  CDS            HIV-1 gag (fragment): gag protein from human immunodeficiency virus 1; gag
   1077..1310    +  misc_feature   RRE: The Rev response element (RRE) of HIV-1 allows for Rev-dependent mRNA export from the nucleus to the cytoplasm.
   1687..1713    +  CDS            Rev (fragment): human immunodeficiency virus 1 (HIV-1) Rev protein; rev; enhances nuclear export of unspliced and incompletely spliced viral mRNAs
   1720..1743    +  promoter       SV40 promoter (fragment): SV40 early promoter
   1744..1815    +  promoter       SV40 promoter (fragment): SV40 enhancer and early promoter
   1839..1974    +  rep_origin     SV40 ori: SV40 origin of replication
   2020..2616    +  CDS            PuroR (fragment): puromycin N-acetyltransferase; pac from Streptomyces; confers resistance to puromycin
   2665..2782    +  misc_feature   cPPT/CTS: central polypurine tract and central termination sequence of HIV-1
   2847..2913    +  CDS            small t antigen (fragment): SV40 (simian virus 40) small t antigen
   2920..4098    +  promoter       EF-1α promoter: strong constitutive promoter for human elongation factor EF-1α
   4119..4136    +  protein_bind   attB1 (fragment): mutant version of attB; core recombination site for the Gateway® BP reaction BP Clonase™
   4145..6745    +  CDS            E2F8: E2F8_HUMAN - Experimental evidence at protein level: Swiss-Prot protein existence level 1. Atypical E2F transcription factor that participates in various processes such as angiogenesis and polyploidization of specialized cells. Mainly acts as a transcription repressor that binds DNA independently of DP proteins and specifically recognizes the E2 recognition site 5'-TTTC[CG]CGC-3'. Directly represses transcription of classical E2F transcription factors such as E2F1: component of a feedback loop in S phase by repressing the expression of E2F1, thereby preventing p53/TP53-dependent apoptosis. Pla
   6753..6770    -  protein_bind   attB2 (fragment): mutant version of attB; core recombination site for the Gateway® BP reaction BP Clonase™
   6779..6820    +  CDS            V5 tag: epitope tag from simian virus 5
   6836..6889    +  promoter       U6 promoter (fragment): RNA polymerase III promoter for human U6 snRNA
   6931..7519    +  misc_feature   WPRE: woodchuck hepatitis virus posttranscriptional regulatory element
   7570..7589    +  misc_feature   cPPT/CTS (fragment): central polypurine tract and central termination sequence of HIV-1
   7591..7824    +  LTR            3' LTR (ΔU3): self-inactivating 3' long terminal repeat (LTR) from HIV-1
   7902..8023    +  polyA_signal   SV40 poly(A) signal: SV40 polyadenylation signal
   8063..8198    +  rep_origin     SV40 ori: SV40 origin of replication
   8219..8237    -  promoter       T7 promoter: promoter for bacteriophage T7 RNA polymerase
   8245..8400    +  CDS            lacZα (fragment): LacZα fragment of β-galactosidase; lacZ fragment
   8405..8833    +  rep_origin     f1 ori (sequence partly withheld): f1 bacteriophage origin of replication; arrow indicates direction of (+) strand synthesis
   8886..8990    +  promoter       AmpR promoter: bla
   8991..9851    +  CDS            AmpR: β-lactamase; bla; confers resistance to ampicillin, carbenicillin, and related antibiotics
  10022..10610   +  rep_origin     ori: high-copy-number ColE1/pMB1/pBR322/pUC origin of replication
  10793..10885   +  CDS            lacI (fragment): lac repressor; lacI; The lac repressor binds to the lac operator to inhibit transcription in E. coli. This inhibition can be relieved by adding lactose or isopropyl-β-D-thiogalactopyranoside (IPTG).
  10898..10919   +  protein_bind   CAP binding site: CAP binding activates transcription in the presence of cAMP. E. coli catabolite activator protein
  10934..10964   +  promoter       lac promoter: promoter for the E. coli lac operon
  10968..10990   +  protein_bind   lac operator (fragment): The lac repressor binds to the lac operator to inhibit transcription in E. coli. This inhibition can be relieved by adding lactose or isopropyl-β-D-thiogalactopyranoside (IPTG). lac repressor encoded by lacI
  11033..11051   +  promoter       T3 promoter: promoter for bacteriophage T3 RNA polymerase
