[The description below was written by a language model from this plasmid's Addgene catalogue record and pLannotate feature annotations shown in this document.]
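Description:
TFORF3236 is a lentiviral mammalian expression plasmid built on the pLX_TRC317 backbone, carrying the human E2F8 open reading frame as one member of a barcoded transcription factor ORF collection. It is propagated in E. coli through a high-copy ColE1/pUC-type origin with ampicillin resistance (AmpR), and it also contains an f1 origin and remnants of a lac/T7/T3 cloning region. The depositor notes a risk of plasmid recombination, a common concern with LTR-containing vectors.

The viral portion has a third-generation, self-inactivating layout. An RSV promoter drives a truncated HIV-1 5' LTR, followed by the Ψ packaging signal, a gag fragment, the Rev response element and a cPPT/CTS. The genome ends in a ΔU3 3' LTR with an SV40 polyadenylation signal downstream. Within the proviral region, an SV40 promoter drives puromycin N-acetyltransferase so that transduced cells can be selected. A separate EF-1α promoter drives E2F8, which was inserted by Gateway cloning and is flanked by attB1 and attB2 sites. The ORF reads through into a C-terminal V5 epitope tag, and a WPRE downstream enhances transcript expression.

According to the catalogue, each construct in the series carries a unique 24-bp barcode that identifies the transcription factor in pooled screens. The barcode is not annotated as a feature in the table, so its position is not stated. E2F8 is an atypical E2F family member that acts mainly as a transcriptional repressor. The construct is intended for overexpressing it in mammalian cells, either individually or as part of pooled transcription factor screens such as directed differentiation studies.
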