Addgene plasmid #144712: TFORF3236
Purpose: Lentiviral vector for overexpressing transcription factor ORFs with unique 24-bp barcodes. Barcodes facilitate identification of transcription factors in pooled screens.
Depositing lab: Feng Zhang. Depositing organization: Broad Institute. Publication: A transcription factor atlas of directed differentiation. Joung J, Ma S, Tay T, Geiger-Schuller KR, Kirchgatterer PC, Verdine VK, Guo B, Arias-Garcia MA, Allen WE, Singh A, Kuksenko O, Abudayyeh OO, Gootenberg JS, Fu Z, Macrae RK, Buenrostro JD, Regev A, Zhang F. Cell. 2023 Jan 5;186(1):209-229.e26. doi: 10.1016/j.cell.2022.11.026. PubMed 36608654.
Backbone
  Vector backbone: pLX_TRC317
  Backbone manufacturer: Broad Institute Genetic Perturbation Platform
  Backbone size w/o insert (bp): 8264
  Vector type: Mammalian Expression, Lentiviral
  Selectable markers: Puromycin
Growth in bacteria
  Bacterial resistance: Ampicillin, 100 μg/mL
  Growth temperature: 37°C
  Growth strain: NEB Stable
  Copy number: High Copy
Gene/Insert
  Gene/Insert name: E2F8
  Species: H. sapiens (human)
  Insert size (bp): 2810
  Entrez Gene: E2F8 (a.k.a. E2F-8)
  Promoter: EF1a
  Tag / fusion protein: V5 (C terminal on insert)
  Cloning method: Gateway Cloning
  Sequencing primers: 5′ GGGTGGAGACTGAAGTTAGGCCAG; 3′ CACATAGCGTAAAAGGAGCAACATAG
Resource information
  A portion of this plasmid was derived from a plasmid made by: Broad Institute Genetic Perturbation Platform
Terms and licenses: Academic/Nonprofit Terms; Industry Terms: Not Available to Industry
Depositor comments: NM_024680.3 Please test multiple small colonies in case of plasmid recombination. To make this collection available in a timely manner, a portion of this collection was not fully sequenced by Addgene. If an Addgene verified full plasmid sequence is not available, please contact us prior to placing an order to request the full sequence.
How to cite: TFORF3236 was a gift from Feng Zhang (Addgene plasmid # 144712 ; http://n2t.net/addgene:144712 ; RRID:Addgene_144712)
