>Addgene plasmid #144712 | TFORF3236 | depositor partial sequence | sequence record 286251 | Insert
ATCGATTGATCAACAAGTTTGTACAAAAAAGTTGGCACCATGGAGAACGAAAAGGAAAATCTCTTTTGTG
AGCCACATAAAAGGGGACTAATGAAAACACCTCTGAAAGAATCCACCACAGCAAATATCGTGTTGGCAGA
GATCCAGCCTGACTTTGGCCCTTTAACCACACCTACCAAGCCCAAGGAAGGCTCTCAGGGAGAGCCGTGG
ACACCGACAGCCAACCTGAAAATGCTCATCAGTGCTGTGAGCCCTGAGATCCGCAACAGAGATCAGAAAA
GGGGTTTGTTTGACAACAGAAGTGGATTACCTGAGGCCAAAGACTGTATACACGAACACTTATCTGGAGA
TGAATTTGAGAAATCCCAACCAAGTCGAAAAGAGAAAAGTTTAGGATTATTGTGTCATAAGTTCTTAGCA
CGATATCCTAATTATCCCAACCCTGCTGTGAATAATGACATCTGCCTTGACGAAGTGGCAGAGGAACTTA
ATGTTGAACGTCGACGCATTTACGATATCGTGAACGTCCTAGAGAGTTTACATATGGTGAGCCGCCTCGC
CAAAAACAGGTACACTTGGCACGGGCGACACAATCTCAACAAAACCCTTGGCACCTTGAAGAGCATCGGG
GAGGAGAATAAGTACGCCGAGCAGATTATGATGATCAAAAAGAAAGAATATGAGCAAGAGTTTGACTTTA
TTAAGAGTTACAGTATAGAGGATCATATCATCAAATCAAACACTGGCCCAAATGGACACCCAGACATGTG
TTTTGTGGAACTCCCTGGAGTGGAATTTCGGGCAGCTTCTGTAAACAGCCGCAAAGACAAGTCTTTAAGG
GTAATGAGCCAGAAATTTGTGATGCTGTTTTTGGTGTCAACGCCTCAGATAGTAAGCCTAGAAGTTGCTG
CCAAGATTTTAATTGGGGAGGACCATGTGGAAGATTTGGATAAAAGCAAGTTTAAAACAAAAATTAGGAG
GTTGTATGATATAGCTAATGTTCTGAGTAGCCTGGATCTTATCAAGAAAGTTCATGTTACAGAGGAAAGA
GGCCGAAAACCAGCTTTCAAATGGACCGGCCCAGAAATCAGTCCAAATACCAGTGGCTCCAGCCCAGTCA
TTCATTTTACTCCCTCTGATTTGGAGGTGAGACGGTCTTCAAAAGAGAACTGTGCCAAAAACCTCTTTTC
CACACGTGGGAAACCAAACTTTACTCGACACCCATCTCTTATCAAATTGGTAAAGAGTATAGAAAGTGAT
CGGAGAAAGATAAATTCTGCGCCCAGTAGCCCTATCAAGACCAACAAAGCTGAGAGTTCTCAGAATTCTG
CACCCTTCCCAAGTAAAATGGCTCAGCTCGCAGCTATTTGTAAAATGCAGTTAGAAGAGCAATCAAGTGA
ATCCAGACAGAAAGTGAAAGTACAGCTGGCAAGATCTGGACCCTGCAAACCAGTAGCCCCTCTGGACCCC
CCAGTGAATGCTGAGATGGAGCTGACAGCACCGTCCCTCATCCAGCCCCTGGGAATGGTTCCCCTGATCC
CCAGCCCCTTGTCATCAGCAGTGCCCCTGATCCTACCTCAGGCCCCTTCAGGCCCATCCTATGCCATCTA
CCTGCAGCCCACTCAAGCCCACCAAAGTGTGACCCCACCCCAAGGCCTGAGCCCAACGGTGTGCACCACC
CACTCTTCTAAAGCTACTGGCTCAAAAGACTCCACAGATGCCACCACTGAGAAGGCAGCCAATGATACCT
CAAAGGCCAGTGCCTCTACCAGGCCTGGAAGCTTGCTGCCAGCACCAGAGAGGCAAGGGGCAAAGAGCCG
AACCAGGGAGCCAGCTGGAGAAAGAGGCTCAAAGAGGGCAAGCATGCTCGAGGACAGTGGTTCCAAAAAG
AAATTTAAAGAGGACCTAAAAGGACTTGAAAATGTCTCCGCAACCTTGTTCCCATCAGGATACCTAATCC
CTCTCACGCAGTGCTCATCCCTGGGGGCAGAGTCCATTTTGTCTGGTAAAGAAAACTCAAGTGCTCTTTC
CCCAAACCACAGGATTTACAGCTCCCCAATTGCAGGTGTTATTCCAGTGACATCATCTGAACTCACTGCT
GTTAATTTTCCCTCTTTTCATGTAACACCGTTGAAGCTAATGGTCTCACCAACTTCCGTGGCAGCCGTAC
CTGTCGGGAACAGCCCGGCTCTCGCTTCAAGCCACCCTGTTCCCATCCAGAACCCAAGCTCAGCCATTGT
AAACTTCACCCTGCAGCACCTGGGACTCATCTCACCCAATGTGCAGTTGTCTGCCAGCCCTGGGTCTGGA
ATCGTTCCTGTGTCTCCAAGAATAGAGTCTGTTAATGTCGCACCAGAAAATGCAGGCACTCAGCAAGGAA
GGGCCACCAACTATGACTCACCAGTCCCAGGCCAGAGCCAGCCAAATGGACAATCAGTTGCTGTGACAGG
GGCACAACAGCCTGTTCCTGTGACACCCAAAGGGTCACAATTAGTGGCCGAAAGTTTCTTCCGTACCCCA
GGTGGACCCACCAAGCCAACCAGCTCATCCTGCATGGATTTTGAGGGTGCTAATAAAACCTCCTTAGGAA
CTCTCTTTGTCCCACAGCGAAAACTGGAAGTCTCAACAGAGGATGTCCATTTGCCAACTTTCTTGTACAA
AGTGGTTGATATCGGTAAGCCTATCCCTAACCCTCTCCTCGGTCTCGATTCTACGTAGTAATGAACTAGT
CCGTAACTTGAAAGTATTTCGATTTCTTGGCTTTATATATCTTGTGGAAAGGACGACGCAAATGTGTGCA
TCGCACGTCT
