>Addgene plasmid #144712 | TFORF3236 | depositor partial sequence | sequence record 286252 | Barcode
CGCAAATGTGTGCATCGCACGTCT
